>Addgene plasmid #59656 | pGEM-T Dmel Or45b | addgene partial sequence | sequence record 97035 | M13pUC-Fwd 5'-CCCAGTCACGACGTTGTAAAACG-3'
TGTAATACGACTCACTATAGGGCGAATTGGGCCCGACGTCGCATGCTCCCGGCCGCCATGGCCGCGGGAT
TCAGTATCGTCTTAGCCAGTGCCACAATCGAACCTGTAAATTTGATGACCTAAAAAAGGGTTTCATTAGT
GGATTGCACTAAGTGCCATACAGATTATAACCCACCGATGTGAAGACTGGTAACGATGGTGCAAAAAAGG
GCACCCTCACCGTAATGGGTCGTTGAGCACGCAGGATAATGAGAAAGACCCGCCTGCGGGTCTCTCGATC
CCAAGTATACCAGGCACTGCTGTAGGCTGCTTCTCCCAAGGAAAGGCTCTAGAAATGAAAGAGGTCAAAG
GTTAATCAAGAGACTCGACCTGACCCACCTCAGTTGACATTTCTGTGCCTCCGTAGCAATAGAGGAAGAT
GGCCGAGGAAACCGTGAAGGTGTACACCACGTAACGGATGATGTTATAGCCGGAATACTATAGAAACTAT
TGGTTTGAGTTAGTGTGCTTATCACTTAAAAGGACGGCTATTACCAATAGTATATCAATGACGCTGGTGG
CTATCACTAAGCTGGCTGATACGAAGTGAACAAAAGTTGGAGCAGCCATAATTCCAGAAAATTCCTTGAC
TATCTTCTCTATCTCATTGTGGCGATCCACGATGTCCGCCAATCGCTGACAGCAGATTTTGGATTCCCTA
AGCGAGGGATCTATTTAGAAAGTATACACCCGAATTTAATGTTAACCATATGCATAATGGACCATCCACC
TCTTATTGGCTTGAGGGCATCCTGGATATCGTATCTTAAGGCCTGCAGCAAGAAGGCCATGTAGAGGGTA
AAGCCAAAGAAGAAACCATCTGTACCAGCAAAGGCGTACACAGTGACCTGGCCACTCCATGTGGAGTAGA
GATAGAAAACTGGAAACCAGGGCATGCGATGCGCAAAGTCGTGGAACCTGTGGAACATCTAATCAGAACA
TCTTATCCTCACGGACATACTACAACATCACACACAGCAT
