>Addgene plasmid #59656 | pGEM-T Dmel Or45b | addgene partial sequence | sequence record 97036 | M13pUC-Rev 5'-AGCGGATAACAATTTCACACAGG-3'
TGACCATGATTACGCCAAGCTATTTAGGTGACACTATAGAATACTCAAGCTATGCATCCAACGCGTTGGG
AGCTCTCCCATATGGTCGACCTGCAGGCGGCCGCACTAGTGATTATGTATCCGCGATTCCTCAGCCGTAA
CTATCCGCTGGCCAAGCATTTGTTCTTCGTCACCAGATACTCCTTTGGCCTGCTGGGCCTGAGATTTGGC
AAAGAGCAATCGTGGCTTCACCTCTTGTGGCTGGTGTTCAATTTCGTTAACCTGGCGCACTGCTGCCAGG
CGGAGTTCGTCTTCGGTTGGAGTCACTTGCGCACCAGTCCCGTGGATGCCATGGACGCCTTTTGTCCTCT
GGCCTGCAGTTTCACCACGCTCTTCAAGCTGGGATGGATGTGGTGGCGTCGCCAGGAAGTAGCTGATCTA
ATGGACCGCATCCGCTTGCTCATCGGGGAGCAGGAGAAGAGGGAGGACTCCCGGAGAAAGGTGGCTCAAA
GGAGCTACTATCTCATGGTCACCAGGTGCGGTATGCTGGTCTTCACCCTGGGCAGCATTACCACTGGAGC
CTTCGTTCTGCGTTCCCTTTGGGAAATGTGGGCGCGTCGTCATCAGGAGTTCAAATTCGATATGCCCTTT
CGCATGCTGTGTGTGATGTTGTAGTATGTCCGTGAGGATAAGATGTTCTGATTAGATGTTCCACAGGTTC
CACGACTTTGCGCATCGCATGCCCTGGTTTCCAGTTTTCTATCTCTACTCCACATGGAGTGGCCAGGTCA
CTGTGTACGCCTTTGCTGGTACAGATGGTTTCTTCTTTGGCTTTACCCTCTACATGGCCTTCTTGCTGCA
GGCCTTAAGATACGATATCCAGGATGCCCTCAAGCCAATAAGAGGTGGATGGTCCATTATGCATATGGTT
AACATTAAATTCGGGTGTATACTTTCTAAATAGATCCCTCGCTTAGGGAATCCAAAATCTGCTGTCAGCG
AT
