[The description below was written by a language model from this plasmid's Addgene catalogue record.]
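Description:
pGEM-T Dmel Or45b is a small, high-copy bacterial cloning plasmid built on the commercial pGEM-T backbone (about 3 kb), carrying an insert of roughly 1.2 kb from the Drosophila melanogaster odorant receptor gene Or45b (CG12931, also known as 45F.1 or DOR107). It is propagated in standard E. coli cloning strains under ampicillin selection. Although the repository classes it as a bacterial expression vector, the stated purpose is not protein production: the plasmid serves as a template for making a probe to detect Or45b expression. The depositor notes that the insert was derived from genomic DNA rather than cDNA, so it may include intronic sequence. The cloning method is recorded as unknown, and the orientation of the insert is not stated.

pGEM-T is a general-purpose vector designed for TA cloning of PCR products. Its cloning site is generally flanked by opposing T7 and SP6 phage RNA polymerase promoters and lies within a lacZα region, with M13 forward and reverse primer sites on either side, consistent with the sequencing primers listed in the record. That arrangement allows in vitro transcription of labelled sense or antisense RNA from the linearised plasmid, the usual route to riboprobes for RNA in situ hybridisation. No feature table accompanies this entry, so these backbone elements are inferred from the standard vector rather than confirmed for this clone. The construct belongs to a set of receptor probes used to map which olfactory sensory neurons in fly olfactory tissue express individual odorant receptor genes.
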