Addgene plasmid #59656: pGEM-T Dmel Or45b
Purpose: Probe for Drosophila melanogaster Or45b expression
Depositing lab: Richard Axel & Leslie Vosshall. Depositing organization: Columbia University. Publication: A spatial map of olfactory receptor expression in the Drosophila antenna. Vosshall LB, Amrein H, Morozov PS, Rzhetsky A, Axel R. Cell. 1999 Mar 5;96(5):725-36. 10.1016/S0092-8674(00)80582-6 PubMed 10089887.
Backbone
  Vector backbone: pGEM-T
  Backbone manufacturer: Promega
  Backbone size w/o insert (bp): 3000
  Vector type: Bacterial Expression
Growth in bacteria
  Bacterial resistance: Ampicillin, 100 μg/mL
  Growth temperature: 37°C
  Growth strain: DH5alpha
  Copy number: High Copy
Gene/Insert
  Gene/Insert name: Or45b
  Species: D. melanogaster (fly)
  Insert size (bp): 1200
  Entrez Gene: Or45b (a.k.a. Dmel_CG12931, 45F.1, 45b, CG12931, DOR107, Dmel\CG12931)
  Cloning method: Unknown
  Sequencing primers: 5′ M13-F20; 3′ M13-Rev
Terms and licenses: Academic/Nonprofit Terms; Industry Terms: Not Available to Industry
Depositor comments: source: Genomic DNA
How to cite: pGEM-T Dmel Or45b was a gift from Richard Axel & Leslie Vosshall (Addgene plasmid # 59656 ; http://n2t.net/addgene:59656 ; RRID:Addgene_59656)
